>Addgene plasmid #247288 | NSK267 SFFV-mCherry-SGc(EBER2.linear.1)cSG-EGFP-(3xMS2) (FLP-IN) | addgene full sequence | sequence record 490841 | Addgene NGS Result
AGTATCTGCTCCCTGCTTGTGTGTTGGAGGTCGCTGAGTAGTGCGCGAGCAAAATTTAAGCTACAACAAG
GCAAGGCTTGACCGACAATTGCCGATAAAATAAAAGATTTTATTTAGTCTCCAGAAAAAGGGGGGAATGA
AAGACCCCACCTGTAGGTTTGGCAAGCTAGCTGCAGTAACGCCATTTTGCAAGGCATGGAAAAATACCAA
ACCAAGAATAGAGAAGTTCAGATCAAGGGCGGGTACATGAAAATAGCTAACGTTGGGCCAAACAGGATAT
CTGCGGTGAGCAGTTTCGGCCCCGGCCCGGGGCCAAGAACAGATGGTCACCGCAGTTTCGGCCCCGGCCC
GAGGCCAAGAACAGATGGTCCCCAGATATGGCCCAACCCTCAGCAGTTTCTTAAGACCCATCAGATGTTT
CCAGGCTCCCCCAAGGACCTGAAATGACCCTGCGCCTTATTTGAATTAACCAATCAGCCTGCTTCTCGCT
TCTGTTCGCGCGCTTCTGCTTCCCGAGCTCTATAAAAGAGCTCACAACCCCTCACTCGGCGCGCCAGTCC
TCCGACAGACTGAGTCGCCCGGGAAGCTTCGCCACCATGGTGAGCAAGGGCGAGGAGGATAACATGGCCA
TCATCAAGGAGTTCATGCGCTTCAAGGTGCACATGGAGGGCTCCGTGAACGGCCACGAGTTCGAGATCGA
GGGCGAGGGCGAGGGCCGCCCCTACGAGGGCACCCAGACCGCCAAGCTGAAGGTGACCAAGGGTGGCCCC
CTGCCCTTCGCCTGGGACATCCTGTCCCCTCAGTTCATGTACGGCTCCAAGGCCTACGTGAAGCACCCCG
CCGACATTCCCGACTACTTGAAGCTGTCCTTCCCCGAGGGCTTCAAGTGGGAGCGCGTGATGAACTTCGA
GGACGGCGGCGTGGTGACCGTGACCCAGGACTCCTCCCTGCAGGACGGCGAGTTCATCTACAAGGTGAAG
CTGCGCGGCACCAACTTCCCCTCCGACGGCCCCGTAATGCAGAAGAAGACCATGGGCTGGGAGGCCTCCT
CCGAGCGGATGTACCCCGAGGACGGCGCCCTGAAGGGCGAGATCAAGCAGAGGCTGAAGCTGAAGGACGG
CGGCCACTACGACGCTGAGGTCAAGACCACCTACAAGGCCAAGAAGCCCGTGCAGCTGCCCGGCGCCTAC
AACGTCAACATCAAGTTGGACATCACCTCCCACAACGAGGACTACACCATCGTGGAACAGTACGAACGCG
CCGAGGGCCGCCACTCCACCGGCGGCATGGACGAGCTGTACAAGAGCGACGCGTTGGAAGCCAGACACAA
ACAGAAAATTGTGGCTCCGGTGAAACAGACTTTGAATTTTGACCTTCTGAAGCTGGCGGGAGACGTCGAG
TCCAACCCCGGTCCCGGTACCGGATCCCTTCTCCTCCCCCGGGACTTGACCTCGGGTCGGTGGCACCGCA
CTGAGCGTTAGCGGTGTGTCCGAAACCACTGGGGCAACGGCTGTCCTACCGGTACTAGTGAGGCACGGCA
TAAGCAAAAGATCGTAGCCCCAGTAAAGCAAACACTCAACTTCGATCTACTCAAACTCGCAGGTGATGTG
GAATCTAATCCAGGACCCTCGAGTGTCTCAAAGGGCGAGGAACTTTTTACGGGCGTTGTTCCGATCCTCG
TCGAATTGGACGGGGACGTTAATGGGCATAAATTCTCAGTTAGTGGTGAGGGTGAGGGGGACGCGACATA
TGGGAAACTTACGCTGAAGTTCATATGTACCACCGGAAAATTGCCAGTGCCGTGGCCTACTCTCGTCACC
ACCCTGACATATGGTGTTCAGTGTTTTAGCCGGTATCCAGACCATATGAAACAGCACGATTTTTTTAAAT
CCGCTATGCCTGAAGGTTACGTACAGGAGCGAACGATATTTTTTAAAGACGACGGAAACTACAAAACTAG
AGCCGAGGTAAAATTCGAGGGTGACACTCTCGTGAACCGGATCGAACTGAAGGGCATAGATTTTAAGGAG
GATGGCAATATACTGGGCCACAAGCTCGAATACAACTATAATTCTCATAATGTCTATATCATGGCGGACA
AACAGAAAAACGGCATCAAGGTAAACTTTAAAATCCGACACAATATTGAGGACGGCTCTGTCCAGCTTGC
GGACCATTACCAACAGAACACGCCGATAGGGGATGGTCCAGTACTTCTCCCTGATAATCACTATTTGTCT
ACTCAGTCAGCTCTTAGCAAGGACCCAAACGAAAAACGGGATCACATGGTCCTTCTTGAGTTCGTCACTG
CGGCTGGGATAACACTCGGGATGGACGAACTGTATAAGTAGGCCGGAGGGCCCACGTACACCATCAGGGT
ACGTCTCAGACACCATCAGGGTCTGTCTGGTACAGCATCAGCGTACCATGGCCCGAACAAAAACTCATCT
CAGAAGAGGATCTGAATAGCGCCGTCGACCATCATCATAATCATCATTGAGTTTAAACCCGCTGATCAGC
CTCGACTGTGCCTTCTAGTTGCCAGCCATCTGTTGTTTGCCCCTCCCCCGTGCCTTCCTTGACCCTGGAA
GGTGCCACTCCCACTGTCCTTTCCTAATAAAATGAGGAAATTGCATCGCATTGTCTGAGTAGGTGTCATT
CTATTCTGGGGGGTGGGGTGGGGCAGGACAGCAAGGGGGAGGATTGGGAAGACAATAGCAGGCATGCTGG
GGATGCGGTGGGCTCTATGGAGATCTATCGATGTTCTGGGGATGCGGTGGGCTCTATGGCTTCTGAGGCG
GAAAGAACCAGCTGGGGCTCTAGGGGGTATCCCC
[124 nt withheld, positions 2835-2958]
C
[91 nt withheld, positions 2960-3050]
AGGGTGATGGTTCACGTACCTAGAAGTTCCTATTCCGAAGTTCCTATTCTCTAGAAAGTATAGGAACTTC
CTTGGCCAAAAAGCCTGAACTCACCGCGACGTCTGTCGAGAAGTTTCTGATCGAAAAGTTCGACAGCGTC
TCCGACCTGATGCAGCTCTCGGAGGGCGAAGAATCTCGTGCTTTCAGCTTCGATGTAGGAGGGCGTGGAT
ATGTCCTGCGGGTAAATAGCTGCGCCGATGGTTTCTACAAAGATCGTTATGTTTATCGGCACTTTGCATC
GGCCGCGCTCCCGATTCCGGAAGTGCTTGACATTGGGGAATTCAGCGAGAGCCTGACCTATTGCATCTCC
CGCCGTGCACAGGGTGTCACGTTGCAAGACCTGCCTGAAACCGAACTGCCCGCTGTTCTGCAGCCGGTCG
CGGAGGCCATGGATGCGATCGCTGCGGCCGATCTTAGCCAGACGAGCGGGTTCGGCCCATTCGGACCGCA
AGGAATCGGTCAATACACTACATGGCGTGATTTCATATGCGCGATTGCTGATCCCCATGTGTATCACTGG
CAAACTGTGATGGACGACACCGTCAGTGCGTCCGTCGCGCAGGCTCTCGATGAGCTGATGCTTTGGGCCG
AGGACTGCCCCGAAGTCCGGCACCTCGTGCACGCGGATTTCGGCTCCAACAATGTCCTGACGGACAATGG
CCGCATAACAGCGGTCATTGACTGGAGCGAGGCGATGTTCGGGGATTCCCAATACGAGGTCGCCAACATC
TTCTTCTGGAGGCCGTGGTTGGCTTGTATGGAGCAGCAGACGCGCTACTTCGAGCGGAGGCATCCGGAGC
TTGCAGGATCGCCGCGGCTCCGGGCGTATATGCTCCGCATTGGTCTTGACCAACTCTATCAGAGCTTGGT
TGACGGCAATTTCGATGATGCAGCTTGGGCGCAGGGTCGATGCGACGCAATCGTCCGATCCGGAGCCGGG
ACTGTCGGGCGTACACAAATCGCCCGCAGAAGCGCGGCCGTCTGGACCGATGGCTGTGTAGAAGTACTCG
CCGATAGTGGAAACCGACGCCCCAGCACTCGTCCGAGGGCAAAGGAATAGCACGTACTACGAGATTTCGA
TTCCACCGCCGCCTTCTATGAAAGGTTGGGCTTCGGAATCGTTTTCCGGGACGCCGGCTGGATGATCCTC
CAGCGCGGGGATCTCATGCTGGAGTTCTTCGCCCACCCCAACTTGTTTATTGCAGCTTATAATGGTTACA
AATAAAGCAATAGCATCACAAATTTCACAAATAAAGCATTTTTTTCACTGCATTCTAGTTGTGGTTTGTC
CAAACTCATCAATGTATCTTATCATGTCTGTATACCGTCGACCTCTAGCTAGAGCTTGGCGTAATCATGG
TCATAGCTGTTTCCTGTGTGAAATTGTTATCCGCTCACAATTCCACACAACATACGAGCCGGAAGCATAA
AGTGTAAAGCCTGGGGTGCCTAATGAGTGAGCTAACTCACATTAATTGCGTTGCGCTCACTGCCCGCTTT
CCAGTCGGGAAACCTGTCGTGCCAGCTGCATTAATGAATCGGCCAACGCGCGGGGAGAGGCGGTTTGCGT
ATTGGGCGCTCTTCCGCTTCCTCGCTCACTGACTCGCTGCGCTCGGTCGTTCGGCTGCGGCGAGCGGTAT
CAGCTCACTCAAAGGCGGTAATACGGTTATCCACAGAATCAGGGGATAACGCAGGAAAGAACATGTGAGC
AAAAGGCCAGCAAAAGGCCAGGAACCGTAAAAAGGCCGCGTTGCTGGCGTTTTTCCATAGGCTCCGCCCC
CCTGACGAGCATCACAAAAATCGACGCTCAAGTCAGAGGTGGCGAAACCCGACAGGACTATAAAGATACC
AGGCGTTTCCCCCTGGAAGCTCCCTCGTGCGCTCTCCTGTTCCGACCCTGCCGCTTACCGGATACCTGTC
CGCCTTTCTCCCTTCGGGAAGCGTGGCGCTTTCTCATAGCTCACGCTGTAGGTATCTCAGTTCGGTGTAG
GTCGTTCGCTCCAAGCTGGGCTGTGTGCACGAACCCCCCGTTCAGCCCGACCGCTGCGCCTTATCCGGTA
ACTATCGTCTTGAGTCCAACCCGGTAAGACACGACTTATCGCCACTGGCAGCAGCCACTGGTAACAGGAT
TAGCAGAGCGAGGTATGTAGGCGGTGCTACAGAGTTCTTGAAGTGGTGGCCTAACTACGGCTACACTAGA
AGAACAGTATTTGGTATCTGCGCTCTGCTGAAGCCAGTTACCTTCGGAAAAAGAGTTGGTAGCTCTTGAT
CCGGCAAACAAACCACCGCTGGTAGCGGTGGTTTTTTTGTTTGCAAGCAGCAGATTACGCGCAGAAAAAA
AGGATCTCAAGAAGATCCTTTGATCTTTTCTACGGGGTCTGACGCTCAGTGGAACGAAAACTCACGTTAA
GGGATTTTGGTCATGAGATTATCAAAAAGGATCTTCACCTAGATCCTTTTAAATTAAAAATGAAGTTTTA
AATCAATCTAAAGTATATATGAGTAAACTTGGTCTGACAGTTACCAATGCTTAATCAGTGAGGCACCTAT
CTCAGCGATCTGTCTATTTCGTTCATCCATAGTTGCCTGACTCCCCGTCGTGTAGATAACTACGATACGG
GAGGGCTTACCATCTGGCCCCAGTGCTGCAATGATACCGCGAGACCCACGCTCACCGGCTCCAGATTTAT
CAGCAATAAACCAGCCAGCCGGAAGGGCCGAGCGCAGAAGTGGTCCTGCAACTTTATCCGCCTCCATCCA
GTCTATTAATTGTTGCCGGGAAGCTAGAGTAAGTAGTTCGCCAGTTAATAGTTTGCGCAACGTTGTTGCC
ATTGCTACAGGCATCGTGGTGTCACGCTCGTCGTTTGGTATGGCTTCATTCAGCTCCGGTTCCCAACGAT
CAAGGCGAGTTACATGATCCCCCATGTTGTGCAAAAAAGCGGTTAGCTCCTTCGGTCCTCCGATCGTTGT
CAGAAGTAAGTTGGCCGCAGTGTTATCACTCATGGTTATGGCAGCACTGCATAATTCTCTTACTGTCATG
CCATCCGTAAGATGCTTTTCTGTGACTGGTGAGTACTCAACCAAGTCATTCTGAGAATAGTGTATGCGGC
GACCGAGTTGCTCTTGCCCGGCGTCAATACGGGATAATACCGCGCCACATAGCAGAACTTTAAAAGTGCT
CATCATTGGAAAACGTTCTTCGGGGCGAAAACTCTCAAGGATCTTACCGCTGTTGAGATCCAGTTCGATG
TAACCCACTCGTGCACCCAACTGATCTTCAGCATCTTTTACTTTCACCAGCGTTTCTGGGTGAGCAAAAA
CAGGAAGGCAAAATGCCGCAAAAAAGGGAATAAGGGCGACACGGAAATGTTGAATACTCATACTCTTCCT
TTTTCAATATTATTGAAGCATTTATCAGGGTTATTGTCTCATGAGCGGATACATATTTGAATGTATTTAG
AAAAATAAACAAATAGGGGTTCCGCGCACATTTCCCCGAAAAGTGCCACCTGACGTCGACGGATCGGGAG
ATCTCCCGATCCCCTATGGTGCACTCTCAGTACAATCTGCTCTGATGCCGCATAGTTAAGCC
Features (pLannotate 1.2.2; 20 found; start..end, strand, type, name):
    176..583     +  promoter       SFFV promoter: spleen focus-forming virus long terminal repeat (LTR) promoter
    597..1304    +  CDS            mCherry: mCherry is a basic (constitutively fluorescent) red fluorescent protein published in 2004, derived from Discosoma sp.. It is reported to be a very rapidly-maturing monomer with low acid sensitivity.
   1350..1408    +  CDS            F2A (fragment): 2A peptide from foot-and-mouth disease virus polyprotein Eukaryotic ribosomes fail to insert a peptide bond between the Gly and Pro residues, yielding separate polypeptides.
   1635..2348    +  CDS            EGFP: EGFP is a basic (constitutively fluorescent) green fluorescent protein published in 1996, derived from Aequorea victoria. It is reported to be a rapidly-maturing weak dimer with moderate acid sensitivity.
   2526..2750    +  polyA_signal   bGH poly(A) signal: bovine growth hormone polyadenylation signal
   2766..2789    +  polyA_signal   bGH poly(A) signal (fragment): bovine growth hormone polyadenylation signal
   2793..2814    +  promoter       SV40 promoter (fragment): SV40 enhancer and early promoter
   2835..3068    +  rep_origin     f1 ori (fragment) (sequence partly withheld): f1 bacteriophage origin of replication; arrow indicates direction of (+) strand synthesis
   3073..3120    +  protein_bind   FRT: FLP-mediated recombination occurs in the 8-bp core sequence TCTAGAAA (Turan and Bode, 2011). FLP recombinase from the Saccharomyces cerevisiae 2μ plasmid
   3128..4150    +  CDS            HygR: aminoglycoside phosphotransferase from E. coli; aph(4)-Ia; confers resistance to hygromycin
   4160..4285    +  CDS            ble (fragment): BLE_KLEPN - Experimental evidence at protein level: Swiss-Prot protein existence level 1. Binding protein with a strong affinity to the bleomycin family of antibiotics. Binds to CL990; an antimitotic-antibiotic compound. From Klebsiella pneumoniae.
   4280..4401    +  polyA_signal   SV40 poly(A) signal: SV40 polyadenylation signal
   4474..4490    -  protein_bind   lac operator: The lac repressor binds to the lac operator to inhibit transcription in E. coli. This inhibition can be relieved by adding lactose or isopropyl-β-D-thiogalactopyranoside (IPTG). lac repressor encoded by lacI
   4498..4528    -  promoter       lac promoter: promoter for the E. coli lac operon
   4543..4564    -  protein_bind   CAP binding site: CAP binding activates transcription in the presence of cAMP. E. coli catabolite activator protein
   4577..4669    -  CDS            lacI (fragment): lac repressor; lacI; The lac repressor binds to the lac operator to inhibit transcription in E. coli. This inhibition can be relieved by adding lactose or isopropyl-β-D-thiogalactopyranoside (IPTG).
   4852..5440    -  rep_origin     ori: high-copy-number ColE1/pMB1/pBR322/pUC origin of replication
   5611..6471    -  CDS            AmpR: β-lactamase; bla; confers resistance to ampicillin, carbenicillin, and related antibiotics
   6472..6576    -  promoter       AmpR promoter: bla
   6635..5       -  misc_feature   bom (fragment) (across the origin): basis of mobility region from pBR322
