[The description below was written by a language model from this plasmid's Addgene catalogue record and pLannotate feature annotations shown in this document.]
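Description:
NSK267 SFFV-mCherry-SGc(EBER2.linear.1)cSG-EGFP-(3xMS2) (FLP-IN) is a 6,682-nt mammalian expression plasmid built on a Flp-In-type backbone and catalogued as a linear sensor for EBER2. It is propagated in E. coli as a high-copy plasmid through a ColE1/pUC-type origin and is selected with ampicillin via the β-lactamase gene and its own promoter. Remnants of an f1 origin, a lac promoter/operator region and a pBR322 bom element are backbone carry-over.

The payload is a single synthetic transcription unit driven by the spleen focus-forming virus LTR (SFFV) promoter and terminated by the bovine growth hormone polyadenylation signal. It encodes mCherry first, then a partial F2A ribosome-skipping peptide, and then an unannotated stretch of roughly 200 nt that, judging from the construct name, holds the EBER2-directed sensor sequence. EGFP lies downstream of this stretch. The name also indicates three MS2 hairpins after EGFP, which would fall in the unannotated gap before the poly(A) signal, but the feature table does not confirm them. This layout suggests that mCherry reports expression of the sensor transcript while EGFP output depends on the sensor region. The record does not describe how target RNA detection is converted into EGFP translation.

Downstream of the cassette, an FRT site sits directly ahead of a hygromycin resistance coding sequence with an SV40 poly(A) signal and no complete promoter of its own. This is the standard arrangement for FLP-mediated integration into a host cell line with a genomic FRT landing pad, where correct recombination activates hygromycin resistance. It allows stable, single-site sensor cell lines to be made.
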