Addgene plasmid #247288: NSK267 SFFV-mCherry-SGc(EBER2.linear.1)cSG-EGFP-(3xMS2) (FLP-IN)
Purpose: Linear sensor for EBER2
Depositing lab: Xiaojing Gao. Depositing organization: Stanford University. Publication: Sequence-Independent RNA Sensing in Living Mammalian Cells. Kolber NS, Kaseniit KE, Lanz TV, Robinson WH, Gao XJ. bioRxiv [Preprint]. 2025 Sep 18:2025.09.18.677213. doi: 10.1101/2025.09.18.677213. PubMed 41000785.
Backbone
  Vector backbone: FLP-IN
  Vector type: Mammalian Expression
Growth in bacteria
  Bacterial resistance: Ampicillin, 100 μg/mL
  Growth temperature: 37°C
  Growth strain: DH5alpha
  Copy number: High Copy
Gene/Insert
  Gene/Insert name: mCherry-os13.EBER2.linear.1-EGFP
  Species: Synthetic
  Mutation: WT
  Promoter: SFFV
  Cloning method: Unknown
Terms and licenses: Academic/Nonprofit Terms; Industry Terms: Not Available to Industry
How to cite: NSK267 SFFV-mCherry-SGc(EBER2.linear.1)cSG-EGFP-(3xMS2) (FLP-IN) was a gift from Xiaojing Gao (Addgene plasmid # 247288 ; http://n2t.net/addgene:247288 ; RRID:Addgene_247288)
